Addgene plasmid #144428: TFORF2952
Purpose: Lentiviral vector for overexpressing transcription factor ORFs with unique 24-bp barcodes. Barcodes facilitate identification of transcription factors in pooled screens.
Depositing lab: Feng Zhang. Depositing organization: Broad Institute. Publication: A transcription factor atlas of directed differentiation. Joung J, Ma S, Tay T, Geiger-Schuller KR, Kirchgatterer PC, Verdine VK, Guo B, Arias-Garcia MA, Allen WE, Singh A, Kuksenko O, Abudayyeh OO, Gootenberg JS, Fu Z, Macrae RK, Buenrostro JD, Regev A, Zhang F. Cell. 2023 Jan 5;186(1):209-229.e26. doi: 10.1016/j.cell.2022.11.026. PubMed 36608654.
Backbone
  Vector backbone: pLX_TRC317
  Backbone manufacturer: Broad Institute Genetic Perturbation Platform
  Backbone size w/o insert (bp): 8264
  Vector type: Mammalian Expression, Lentiviral
  Selectable markers: Puromycin
Growth in bacteria
  Bacterial resistance: Ampicillin, 100 μg/mL
  Growth temperature: 37°C
  Growth strain: NEB Stable
  Copy number: High Copy
Gene/Insert
  Gene/Insert name: TLE1
  Species: H. sapiens (human)
  Insert size (bp): 2516
  Entrez Gene: TLE1 (a.k.a. ESG, ESG1, GRG1, TLE-1)
  Promoter: EF1a
  Tag / fusion protein: V5 (C terminal on insert)
  Cloning method: Gateway Cloning
  Sequencing primers: 5′ GGGTGGAGACTGAAGTTAGGCCAG; 3′ CACATAGCGTAAAAGGAGCAACATAG
Resource information
  A portion of this plasmid was derived from a plasmid made by: Broad Institute Genetic Perturbation Platform
Terms and licenses: Academic/Nonprofit Terms; Industry Terms: Not Available to Industry
Depositor comments: NM_005077.4 Please test multiple small colonies in case of plasmid recombination. To make this collection available in a timely manner, a portion of this collection was not fully sequenced by Addgene. If an Addgene verified full plasmid sequence is not available, please contact us prior to placing an order to request the full sequence.
How to cite: TFORF2952 was a gift from Feng Zhang (Addgene plasmid # 144428 ; http://n2t.net/addgene:144428 ; RRID:Addgene_144428)
