[The description below was written by a language model from this plasmid's Addgene catalogue record and pLannotate feature annotations shown in this document.]
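Description:
TFORF2952 is a third-generation-style, self-inactivating lentiviral expression plasmid built on the pLX_TRC317 backbone and carrying the human TLE1 open reading frame, one member of a barcoded transcription factor ORF collection. In bacteria it is maintained by a high-copy ColE1/pUC-type origin and selected with ampicillin through the bla gene. An f1 origin and residual lac/T7/T3 cloning-vector elements are also present. The viral portion begins with an RSV promoter fused to a truncated HIV-1 5' LTR, which drives genomic RNA production in packaging cells. This is followed by the Ψ packaging signal with a gag fragment, the Rev response element for nuclear export of the unspliced RNA, a cPPT/CTS, and a ΔU3 3' LTR that inactivates LTR promoter activity after integration.

Two cassettes lie between the LTRs. An SV40 early promoter/origin region drives puromycin N-acetyltransferase, allowing selection of transduced mammalian cells. Downstream, the strong constitutive EF-1α promoter drives TLE1, a Groucho-family transcriptional corepressor that modulates Wnt/TCF, NF-κB, FOXA2 and HES1-dependent transcription. The ORF was introduced by Gateway recombination and is flanked by attB1 and attB2 sites. It reads through attB2 into a C-terminal V5 epitope tag for detection, and a WPRE follows to enhance transcript expression. According to the record, each clone in the collection carries a unique 24-bp barcode, though this is not annotated in the feature table. The barcode allows the overexpressed factor to be identified in pooled screens, such as directed-differentiation screens. The depositor notes that the plasmid can be prone to recombination.
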