Features (pLannotate 1.2.2; 34 found; start..end, strand, type, name):
      5..231     +  promoter       RSV promoter: Rous sarcoma virus enhancer/promoter
    232..412     +  LTR            5' LTR (truncated): truncated 5' long terminal repeat (LTR) from HIV-1
    459..584     +  misc_feature   HIV-1 Ψ: packaging signal of human immunodeficiency virus type 1
    568..931     +  CDS            HIV-1 gag (fragment): gag protein from human immunodeficiency virus 1; gag
   1077..1310    +  misc_feature   RRE: The Rev response element (RRE) of HIV-1 allows for Rev-dependent mRNA export from the nucleus to the cytoplasm.
   1687..1713    +  CDS            Rev (fragment): human immunodeficiency virus 1 (HIV-1) Rev protein; rev; enhances nuclear export of unspliced and incompletely spliced viral mRNAs
   1720..1743    +  promoter       SV40 promoter (fragment): SV40 early promoter
   1744..1815    +  promoter       SV40 promoter (fragment): SV40 enhancer and early promoter
   1839..1974    +  rep_origin     SV40 ori: SV40 origin of replication
   2020..2616    +  CDS            PuroR (fragment): puromycin N-acetyltransferase; pac from Streptomyces; confers resistance to puromycin
   2665..2782    +  misc_feature   cPPT/CTS: central polypurine tract and central termination sequence of HIV-1
   2847..2913    +  CDS            small t antigen (fragment): SV40 (simian virus 40) small t antigen
   2920..4098    +  promoter       EF-1α promoter: strong constitutive promoter for human elongation factor EF-1α
   4119..4136    +  protein_bind   attB1 (fragment): mutant version of attB; core recombination site for the Gateway® BP reaction BP Clonase™
   4142..6451    +  CDS            TLE1: TLE1_HUMAN - Experimental evidence at protein level: Swiss-Prot protein existence level 1. Transcriptional corepressor that binds to a number of transcription factors. Inhibits NF-kappa-B-regulated gene expression. Inhibits the transcriptional activation mediated by FOXA2, and by CTNNB1 and TCF family members in Wnt signaling. Enhances FOXG1/BF- 1- and HES1-mediated transcriptional repression (By similarity). The effects of full-length TLE family members may be modulated by association with dominant-negative AES. Unusual function as coactivator for ESRRG. From Homo sapiens (Human).
   6454..6477    -  protein_bind   attB2: mutant version of attB; recombination site for the Gateway® BP reaction BP Clonase™
   6485..6526    +  CDS            V5 tag: epitope tag from simian virus 5
   6542..6595    +  promoter       U6 promoter (fragment): RNA polymerase III promoter for human U6 snRNA
   6637..7225    +  misc_feature   WPRE: woodchuck hepatitis virus posttranscriptional regulatory element
   7276..7295    +  misc_feature   cPPT/CTS (fragment): central polypurine tract and central termination sequence of HIV-1
   7297..7530    +  LTR            3' LTR (ΔU3): self-inactivating 3' long terminal repeat (LTR) from HIV-1
   7608..7729    +  polyA_signal   SV40 poly(A) signal: SV40 polyadenylation signal
   7769..7904    +  rep_origin     SV40 ori: SV40 origin of replication
   7925..7943    -  promoter       T7 promoter: promoter for bacteriophage T7 RNA polymerase
   7951..8106    +  CDS            lacZα (fragment): LacZα fragment of β-galactosidase; lacZ fragment
   8111..8539    +  rep_origin     f1 ori (sequence partly withheld): f1 bacteriophage origin of replication; arrow indicates direction of (+) strand synthesis
   8592..8696    +  promoter       AmpR promoter: bla
   8697..9557    +  CDS            AmpR: β-lactamase; bla; confers resistance to ampicillin, carbenicillin, and related antibiotics
   9728..10316   +  rep_origin     ori: high-copy-number ColE1/pMB1/pBR322/pUC origin of replication
  10499..10591   +  CDS            lacI (fragment): lac repressor; lacI; The lac repressor binds to the lac operator to inhibit transcription in E. coli. This inhibition can be relieved by adding lactose or isopropyl-β-D-thiogalactopyranoside (IPTG).
  10604..10625   +  protein_bind   CAP binding site: CAP binding activates transcription in the presence of cAMP. E. coli catabolite activator protein
  10640..10670   +  promoter       lac promoter: promoter for the E. coli lac operon
  10674..10696   +  protein_bind   lac operator (fragment): The lac repressor binds to the lac operator to inhibit transcription in E. coli. This inhibition can be relieved by adding lactose or isopropyl-β-D-thiogalactopyranoside (IPTG). lac repressor encoded by lacI
  10739..10757   +  promoter       T3 promoter: promoter for bacteriophage T3 RNA polymerase
>Addgene plasmid #144428 | TFORF2952 | addgene full sequence | sequence record 391591 | Addgene NGS Result
TTAATGTAGTCTTATGCAATACTCTTGTAGTCTTGCAACATGGTAACGATGAGTTAGCAACATGCCTTAC
AAGGAGAGAAAAAGCACCGTGCATGCCGATTGGTGGAAGTAAGGTGGTACGATCGTGCCTTATTAGGAAG
GCAACAGACGGGTCTGACATGGATTGGACGAACCACTGAATTGCCGCATTGCAGAGATATTGTATTTAAG
TGCCTAGCTCGATACATAAACGGGTCTCTCTGGTTAGACCAGATCTGAGCCTGGGAGCTCTCTGGCTAAC
TAGGGAACCCACTGCTTAAGCCTCAATAAAGCTTGCCTTGAGTGCTTCAAGTAGTGTGTGCCCGTCTGTT
GTGTGACTCTGGTAACTAGAGATCCCTCAGACCCTTTTAGTCAGTGTGGAAAATCTCTAGCAGTGGCGCC
CGAACAGGGACTTGAAAGCGAAAGGGAAACCAGAGGAGCTCTCTCGACGCAGGACTCGGCTTGCTGAAGC
GCGCACGGCAAGAGGCGAGGGGCGGCGACTGGTGAGTACGCCAAAAATTTTGACTAGCGGAGGCTAGAAG
GAGAGAGATGGGTGCGAGAGCGTCAGTATTAAGCGGGGGAGAATTAGATCGCGATGGGAAAAAATTCGGT
TAAGGCCAGGGGGAAAGAAAAAATATAAATTAAAACATATAGTATGGGCAAGCAGGGAGCTAGAACGATT
CGCAGTTAATCCTGGCCTGTTAGAAACATCAGAAGGCTGTAGACAAATACTGGGACAGCTACAACCATCC
CTTCAGACAGGATCAGAAGAACTTAGATCATTATATAATACAGTAGCAACCCTCTATTGTGTGCATCAAA
GGATAGAGATAAAAGACACCAAGGAAGCTTTAGACAAGATAGAGGAAGAGCAAAACAAAAGTAAGACCAC
CGCACAGCAAGCGGCCGCTGATCTTCAGACCTGGAGGAGGAGATATGAGGGACAATTGGAGAAGTGAATT
ATATAAATATAAAGTAGTAAAAATTGAACCATTAGGAGTAGCACCCACCAAGGCAAAGAGAAGAGTGGTG
CAGAGAGAAAAAAGAGCAGTGGGAATAGGAGCTTTGTTCCTTGGGTTCTTGGGAGCAGCAGGAAGCACTA
TGGGCGCAGCGTCAATGACGCTGACGGTACAGGCCAGACAATTATTGTCTGGTATAGTGCAGCAGCAGAA
CAATTTGCTGAGGGCTATTGAGGCGCAACAGCATCTGTTGCAACTCACAGTCTGGGGCATCAAGCAGCTC
CAGGCAAGAATCCTGGCTGTGGAAAGATACCTAAAGGATCAACAGCTCCTGGGGATTTGGGGTTGCTCTG
GAAAACTCATTTGCACCACTGCTGTGCCTTGGAATGCTAGTTGGAGTAATAAATCTCTGGAACAGATTTG
GAATCACACGACCTGGATGGAGTGGGACAGAGAAATTAACAATTACACAAGCTTAATACACTCCTTAATT
GAAGAATCGCAAAACCAGCAAGAAAAGAATGAACAAGAATTATTGGAATTAGATAAATGGGCAAGTTTGT
GGAATTGGTTTAACATAACAAATTGGCTGTGGTATATAAAATTATTCATAATGATAGTAGGAGGCTTGGT
AGGTTTAAGAATAGTTTTTGCTGTACTTTCTATAGTGAATAGAGTTAGGCAGGGATATTCACCATTATCG
TTTCAGACCCACCTCCCAACCCCGAGGGGACCCATGCATTGCATCTCAATTAGTCAGCAACCAGGTGTGG
AAAGTCCCCAGGCTCCCCAGCAGGCAGAAGTATGCAAAGCATGCGTCTCAATTAGTCAGCAACCATAGTC
CCGCCCCTAACTCCGCCCATCCCGCCCCTAACTCCGCCCAGTTCCGCCCATTCTCCGCCCCATGGCTGAC
TAATTTTTTTTATTTATGCAGAGGCCGAGGCCGCCTCGGCCTCTGAGCTATTCCAGAAGTAGTGAGGAGG
CTTTTTTGGAGGCCTAGGCTTTTGCAAAAAGCTTTCTAGAGGTACCACCGGAGCTTACCATGACCGAGTA
CAAGCCCACGGTGCGCCTCGCCACCCGCGACGACGTCCCCAGGGCCGTACGCACCCTCGCCGCCGCGTTC
GCCGACTACCCCGCCACGCGCCACACCGTCGATCCGGACCGCCACATCGAGCGGGTCACCGAGCTGCAAG
AACTCTTCCTCACGCGCGTCGGGCTCGACATCGGCAAGGTGTGGGTCGCGGACGACGGCGCCGCCGTGGC
GGTCTGGACCACGCCGGAGAGCGTCGAAGCGGGGGCGGTGTTCGCCGAGATCGGCCCGCGCATGGCCGAG
TTGAGCGGTTCCCGGCTGGCCGCGCAGCAACAGATGGAAGGCCTCCTGGCGCCGCACCGGCCCAAGGAGC
CCGCGTGGTTCCTGGCCACCGTCGGCGTCTCGCCCGACCACCAGGGCAAGGGTCTGGGCAGCGCCGTCGT
GCTCCCCGGAGTGGAGGCGGCCGAGCGCGCCGGGGTGCCCGCCTTCCTGGAGACCTCCGCGCCCCGCAAC
CTCCCCTTCTACGAGCGGCTCGGCTTCACCGTCACCGCCGACGTCGAGGTGCCCGAAGGACCGCGCACCT
GGTGCATGACCCGCAAGCCCGGTGCCAGTTAACGAATTCTAGATCTTGAGACAAATGGCAGTATTCATCC
ACAATTTTAAAAGAAAAGGGGGGATTGGGGGGTACAGTGCAGGGGAAAGAATAGTAGACATAATAGCAAC
AGACATACAAACTAAAGAATTACAAAAACAAATTACAAAAATTCAAAATTTTCGGGTTTATTACAGGGAC
AGCAGAGATCCACTTTGGCGCCGGCTCGAGGCCTGCAGGTGCAAAGATGGATAAAGTTTTAAACAGAGAG
GAATCTTTGCAGCTAATGGACCTTCTAGGTCTTGAAAGGAGTGGGAATTGGCTCCGGTGCCCGTCAGTGG
GCAGAGCGCACATCGCCCACAGTCCCCGAGAAGTTGGGGGGAGGGGTCGGCAATTGAACCGGTGCCTAGA
GAAGGTGGCGCGGGGTAAACTGGGAAAGTGATGTCGTGTACTGGCTCCGCCTTTTTCCCGAGGGTGGGGG
AGAACCGTATATAAGTGCAGTAGTCGCCGTGAACGTTCTTTTTCGCAACGGGTTTGCCGCCAGAACACAG
GTAAGTGCCGTGTGTGGTTCCCGCGGGCCTGGCCTCTTTACGGGTTATGGCCCTTGCGTGCCTTGAATTA
CTTCCACCTGGCTGCAGTACGTGATTCTTGATCCCGAGCTTCGGGTTGGAAGTGGGTGGGAGAGTTCGAG
GCCTTGCGCTTAAGGAGCCCCTTCGCCTCGTGCTTGAGTTGAGGCCTGGCCTGGGCGCTGGGGCCGCCGC
GTGCGAATCTGGTGGCACCTTCGCGCCTGTCTCGCTGCTTTCGATAAGTCTCTAGCCATTTAAAATTTTT
GATGACCTGCTGCGACGCTTTTTTTCTGGCAAGATAGTCTTGTAAATGCGGGCCAAGATCTGCACACTGG
TATTTCGGTTTTTGGGGCCGCGGGCGGCGACGGGGCCCGTGCGTCCCAGCGCACATGTTCGGCGAGGCGG
GGCCTGCGAGCGCGGCCACCGAGAATCGGACGGGGGTAGTCTCAAGCTGGCCGGCCTGCTCTGGTGCCTG
GCCTCGCGCCGCCGTGTATCGCCCCGCCCTGGGCGGCAAGGCTGGCCCGGTCGGCACCAGTTGCGTGAGC
GGAAAGATGGCCGCTTCCCGGCCCTGCTGCAGGGAGCTCAAAATGGAGGACGCGGCGCTCGGGAGAGCGG
GCGGGTGAGTCACCCACACAAAGGAAAAGGGCCTTTCCGTCCTCAGCCGTCGCTTCATGTGACTCCACGG
AGTACCGGGCGCCGTCCAGGCACCTCGATTAGTTCTCGAGCTTTTGGAGTACGTCGTCTTTAGGTTGGGG
GGAGGGGTTTTATGCGATGGAGTTTCCCCACACTGAGTGGGTGGAGACTGAAGTTAGGCCAGCTTGGCAC
TTGATGTAATTCTCCTTGGAATTTGCCCTTTTTGAGTTTGGATCTTGGTTCATTCTCAAGCCTCAGACAG
TGGTTCAAAGTTTTTTTCTTCCATTTCAGGTGTCGTGAGGCTAGCATCGATTGATCAACAAGTTTGTACA
AAAAAGTTGGCATGTTCCCGCAGAGCCGGCACCCGACGCCGCACCAGGCTGCAGGCCAGCCCTTCAAGTT
CACTATCCCGGAGTCCCTGGACCGGATTAAAGAGGAATTCCAGTTCCTGCAGGCGCAGTATCACAGCCTT
AAATTGGAATGTGAGAAACTGGCAAGTGAAAAGACAGAAATGCAGAGGCACTATGTGATGTATTATGAAA
TGTCATATGGATTAAACATTGAAATGCACAAACAGACTGAAATCGCCAAGAGATTGAATACGATTTGTGC
ACAAGTCATCCCATTTCTGTCTCAGGAACATCAACAACAGGTGGCCCAGGCTGTTGAACGTGCCAAACAG
GTGACCATGGCAGAGTTGAATGCCATCATCGGGCAGCAGCAGTTGCAAGCTCAGCATCTTTCTCATGGCC
ACGGACCCCCAGTTCCCCTTACGCCTCACCCTTCGGGACTTCAGCCTCCTGGAATCCCGCCCCTCGGGGG
CAGTGCCGGCCTTCTTGCGCTGTCCAGTGCTCTGAGTGGGCAGTCTCACTTGGCAATAAAAGATGACAAG
AAGCACCACGATGCAGAGCACCACAGAGACAGAGAGCCGGGCACAAGTAATTCCCTCCTGGTCCCAGACA
GTCTAAGAGGCACAGATAAACGCAGAAATGGACCTGAATTTTCCAATGACATCAAGAAAAGGAAGGTGGA
TGATAAGGACTCCAGCCACTATGACAGTGATGGTGACAAAAGCGATGACAACTTAGTTGTGGATGTGTCT
AATGAGGACCCTTCTTCTCCGCGAGCAAGCCCTGCCCACTCGCCCCGGGAAAATGGAATCGACAAAAATC
GCCTGCTAAAGAAGGATGCTTCTAGCAGTCCAGCTTCCACGGCCTCCTCGGCAAGTTCCACTTCTTTGAA
ATCCAAAGAAATGAGCTTGCATGAAAAAGCCAGCACGCCTGTTCTGAAATCCAGCACACCAACGCCTCGG
AGCGACATGCCAACGCCGGGCACCAGCGCCACTCCAGGCCTCCGTCCAGGTCTCGGCAAGCCTCCAGCCA
TAGACCCCCTCGTTAACCAAGCGGCAGCTGGCTTGAGGACACCCCTGGCAGTGCCCGGCCCATATCCTGC
TCCTTTTGGGATGGTCCCCCACGCTGGCATGAACGGCGAGCTGACCAGCCCAGGCGCTGCCTACGCCAGT
TTACACAACATGTCGCCCCAGATGAGCGCCGCAGCCGCCGCGGCCGCCGTGGTGGCCTACGGGCGCTCCC
CCATGGTGGGGTTTGATCCTCCCCCTCACATGAGAGTACCTACCATTCCTCCAAACCTGGCAGGAATCCC
TGGGGGGAAACCTGCATACTCCTTCCACGTTACTGCAGACGGTCAGATGCAGCCTGTCCCTTTTCCCCCC
GACGCCCTCATCGGACCCGGAATCCCCCGGCATGCTCGCCAGATCAACACCCTCAACCACGGGGAGGTGG
TGTGCGCTGTGACCATCAGCAACCCCACGAGACACGTGTACACAGGCGGGAAGGGCTGCGTCAAGGTCTG
GGACATCAGCCACCCTGGCAATAAGAGCCCTGTCTCCCAGCTCGACTGTCTGAACAGAGACAATTATATC
CGTTCCTGTAAATTGCTACCCGATGGCTGCACTCTCATAGTGGGAGGGGAAGCCAGTACTTTGTCCATTT
GGGACCTGGCGGCTCCAACCCCGCGCATCAAGGCGGAGCTGACGTCCTCGGCCCCCGCCTGCTACGCCCT
GGCCATCAGCCCCGATTCCAAGGTCTGCTTCTCATGCTGCAGCGACGGCAACATCGCTGTGTGGGATCTG
CACAACCAGACACTAGTGAGGCAATTCCAGGGCCACACAGACGGAGCCAGCTGTATTGACATTTCTAATG
ATGGCACCAAGCTCTGGACGGGTGGTTTGGACAACACAGTCAGGTCCTGGGACCTGCGCGAGGGGCGGCA
GCTGCAGCAGCACGACTTCACCTCCCAGATCTTCTCCCTGGGGTACTGCCCCACCGGGGAGTGGCTGGCA
GTGGGCATGGAGAGCAGCAATGTGGAGGTGCTGCACGTGAACAAGCCTGACAAGTACCAGCTGCACCTGC
ATGAGAGCTGCGTGCTGTCCCTGAAATTTGCTTACTGTGGTAAATGGTTTGTGAGTACTGGAAAAGATAA
CCTCCTCAATGCTTGGCGGACCCCCTATGGAGCCAGCATATTCCAGTCCAAAGAGTCCTCGTCAGTGCTT
AGCTGTGACATCTCTGTGGATGATAAGTACATAGTCACTGGCTCGGGGGACAAGAAGGCTACAGTCTATG
AAGTCATCTACTGCCCAACTTTCTTGTACAAAGTGGTTGATATCGGTAAGCCTATCCCTAACCCTCTCCT
CGGTCTCGATTCTACGTAGTAATGAACTAGTCCGTAACTTGAAAGTATTTCGATTTCTTGGCTTTATATA
TCTTGTGGAAAGGACGAGCATCAGATGATGCAAGGCGTTCGACGCGTTAAGTCGACAATCAACCTCTGGA
TTACAAAATTTGTGAAAGATTGACTGGTATTCTTAACTATGTTGCTCCTTTTACGCTATGTGGATACGCT
GCTTTAATGCCTTTGTATCATGCTATTGCTTCCCGTATGGCTTTCATTTTCTCCTCCTTGTATAAATCCT
GGTTGCTGTCTCTTTATGAGGAGTTGTGGCCCGTTGTCAGGCAACGTGGCGTGGTGTGCACTGTGTTTGC
TGACGCAACCCCCACTGGTTGGGGCATTGCCACCACCTGTCAGCTCCTTTCCGGGACTTTCGCTTTCCCC
CTCCCTATTGCCACGGCGGAACTCATCGCCGCCTGCCTTGCCCGCTGCTGGACAGGGGCTCGGCTGTTGG
GCACTGACAATTCCGTGGTGTTGTCGGGGAAATCATCGTCCTTTCCTTGGCTGCTCGCCTGTGTTGCCAC
CTGGATTCTGCGCGGGACGTCCTTCTGCTACGTCCCTTCGGCCCTCAATCCAGCGGACCTTCCTTCCCGC
GGCCTGCTGCCGGCTCTGCGGCCTCTTCCGCGTCTTCGCCTTCGCCCTCAGACGAGTCGGATCTCCCTTT
GGGCCGCCTCCCCGCGTCGACTTTAAGACCAATGACTTACAAGGCAGCTGTAGATCTTAGCCACTTTTTA
AAAGAAAAGGGGGGACTGGAAGGGCTAATTCACTCCCAACGAAGACAAGATCTGCTTTTTGCTTGTACTG
GGTCTCTCTGGTTAGACCAGATCTGAGCCTGGGAGCTCTCTGGCTAACTAGGGAACCCACTGCTTAAGCC
TCAATAAAGCTTGCCTTGAGTGCTTCAAGTAGTGTGTGCCCGTCTGTTGTGTGACTCTGGTAACTAGAGA
TCCCTCAGACCCTTTTAGTCAGTGTGGAAAATCTCTAGCAGTACGTATAGTAGTTCATGTCATCTTATTA
TTCAGTATTTATAACTTGCAAAGAAATGAATATCAGAGAGTGAGAGGAACTTGTTTATTGCAGCTTATAA
TGGTTACAAATAAAGCAATAGCATCACAAATTTCACAAATAAAGCATTTTTTTCACTGCATTCTAGTTGT
GGTTTGTCCAAACTCATCAATGTATCTTATCATGTCTGGCTCTAGCTATCCCGCCCCTAACTCCGCCCAT
CCCGCCCCTAACTCCGCCCAGTTCCGCCCATTCTCCGCCCCATGGCTGACTAATTTTTTTTATTTATGCA
GAGGCCGAGGCCGCCTCGGCCTCTGAGCTATTCCAGAAGTAGTGAGGAGGCTTTTTTGGAGGCCTAGGGA
CGTACCCAATTCGCCCTATAGTGAGTCGTATTACGCGCGCTCACTGGCCGTCGTTTTACAACGTCGTGAC
TGGGAAAACCCTGGCGTTACCCAACTTAATCGCCTTGCAGCACATCCCCCTTTCGCCAGCTGGCGTAATA
GCGAAGAGGCCCGCACCGATCGCCCTTCCCAACAGTTGCGCAGCCTGAATGGCGAATGGG
[124 nt withheld, positions 8111-8234]
C
[91 nt withheld, positions 8236-8326]
A
[49 nt withheld, positions 8328-8376]
CCTTTGACGTTGGAGTCCACGTTCTTT
[37 nt withheld, positions 8404-8440]
ACCCTATCTCGGTCTATTCTTTTGATTTATAAGGGATTTTGCCGATTTCGGCCTATTGGTTAAAAAATGA
GCTGATTTAACAAAAATTTAACGCGAATTTTAACAAAATATTAACGCTTACAATTTAGGTGGCACTTTTC
GGGGAAATGTGCGCGGAACCCCTATTTGTTTATTTTTCTAAATACATTCAAATATGTATCCGCTCATGAG
ACAATAACCCTGATAAATGCTTCAATAATATTGAAAAAGGAAGAGTATGAGTATTCAACATTTCCGTGTC
GCCCTTATTCCCTTTTTTGCGGCATTTTGCCTTCCTGTTTTTGCTCACCCAGAAACGCTGGTGAAAGTAA
AAGATGCTGAAGATCAGTTGGGTGCACGAGTGGGTTACATCGAACTGGATCTCAACAGCGGTAAGATCCT
TGAGAGTTTTCGCCCCGAAGAACGTTTTCCAATGATGAGCACTTTTAAAGTTCTGCTATGTGGCGCGGTA
TTATCCCGTATTGACGCCGGGCAAGAGCAACTCGGTCGCCGCATACACTATTCTCAGAATGACTTGGTTG
AGTACTCACCAGTCACAGAAAAGCATCTTACGGATGGCATGACAGTAAGAGAATTATGCAGTGCTGCCAT
AACCATGAGTGATAACACTGCGGCCAACTTACTTCTGACAACGATCGGAGGACCGAAGGAGCTAACCGCT
TTTTTGCACAACATGGGGGATCATGTAACTCGCCTTGATCGTTGGGAACCGGAGCTGAATGAAGCCATAC
CAAACGACGAGCGTGACACCACGATGCCTGTAGCAATGGCAACAACGTTGCGCAAACTATTAACTGGCGA
ACTACTTACTCTAGCTTCCCGGCAACAATTAATAGACTGGATGGAGGCGGATAAAGTTGCAGGACCACTT
CTGCGCTCGGCCCTTCCGGCTGGCTGGTTTATTGCTGATAAATCTGGAGCCGGTGAGCGTGGGTCTCGCG
GTATCATTGCAGCACTGGGGCCAGATGGTAAGCCCTCCCGTATCGTAGTTATCTACACGACGGGGAGTCA
GGCAACTATGGATGAACGAAATAGACAGATCGCTGAGATAGGTGCCTCACTGATTAAGCATTGGTAACTG
TCAGACCAAGTTTACTCATATATACTTTAGATTGATTTAAAACTTCATTTTTAATTTAAAAGGATCTAGG
TGAAGATCCTTTTTGATAATCTCATGACCAAAATCCCTTAACGTGAGTTTTCGTTCCACTGAGCGTCAGA
CCCCGTAGAAAAGATCAAAGGATCTTCTTGAGATCCTTTTTTTCTGCGCGTAATCTGCTGCTTGCAAACA
AAAAAACCACCGCTACCAGCGGTGGTTTGTTTGCCGGATCAAGAGCTACCAACTCTTTTTCCGAAGGTAA
CTGGCTTCAGCAGAGCGCAGATACCAAATACTGTTCTTCTAGTGTAGCCGTAGTTAGGCCACCACTTCAA
GAACTCTGTAGCACCGCCTACATACCTCGCTCTGCTAATCCTGTTACCAGTGGCTGCTGCCAGTGGCGAT
AAGTCGTGTCTTACCGGGTTGGACTCAAGACGATAGTTACCGGATAAGGCGCAGCGGTCGGGCTGAACGG
GGGGTTCGTGCACACAGCCCAGCTTGGAGCGAACGACCTACACCGAACTGAGATACCTACAGCGTGAGCT
ATGAGAAAGCGCCACGCTTCCCGAAGGGAGAAAGGCGGACAGGTATCCGGTAAGCGGCAGGGTCGGAACA
GGAGAGCGCACGAGGGAGCTTCCAGGGGGAAACGCCTGGTATCTTTATAGTCCTGTCGGGTTTCGCCACC
TCTGACTTGAGCGTCGATTTTTGTGATGCTCGTCAGGGGGGCGGAGCCTATGGAAAAACGCCAGCAACGC
GGCCTTTTTACGGTTCCTGGCCTTTTGCTGGCCTTTTGCTCACATGTTCTTTCCTGCGTTATCCCCTGAT
TCTGTGGATAACCGTATTACCGCCTTTGAGTGAGCTGATACCGCTCGCCGCAGCCGAACGACCGAGCGCA
GCGAGTCAGTGAGCGAGGAAGCGGAAGAGCGCCCAATACGCAAACCGCCTCTCCCCGCGCGTTGGCCGAT
TCATTAATGCAGCTGGCACGACAGGTTTCCCGACTGGAAAGCGGGCAGTGAGCGCAACGCAATTAATGTG
AGTTAGCTCACTCATTAGGCACCCCAGGCTTTACACTTTATGCTTCCGGCTCGTATGTTGTGTGGAATTG
TGAGCGGATAACAATTTCACACAGGAAACAGCTATGACCATGATTACGCCAAGCGCGCAATTAACCCTCA
CTAAAGGGAACAAAAGCTGGAGCTGCAAGC
