>Addgene plasmid #144428 | TFORF2952 | depositor partial sequence | sequence record 285399 | Insert
ATCGATTGATCAACAAGTTTGTACAAAAAAGTTGGCATGTTCCCGCAGAGCCGGCACCCGACGCCGCACC
AGGCTGCAGGCCAGCCCTTCAAGTTCACTATCCCGGAGTCCCTGGACCGGATTAAAGAGGAATTCCAGTT
CCTGCAGGCGCAGTATCACAGCCTTAAATTGGAATGTGAGAAACTGGCAAGTGAAAAGACAGAAATGCAG
AGGCACTATGTGATGTATTATGAAATGTCATATGGATTAAACATTGAAATGCACAAACAGACTGAAATCG
CCAAGAGATTGAATACGATTTGTGCACAAGTCATCCCATTTCTGTCTCAGGAACATCAACAACAGGTGGC
CCAGGCTGTTGAACGTGCCAAACAGGTGACCATGGCAGAGTTGAATGCCATCATCGGGCAGCAGCAGTTG
CAAGCTCAGCATCTTTCTCATGGCCACGGACCCCCAGTTCCCCTTACGCCTCACCCTTCGGGACTTCAGC
CTCCTGGAATCCCGCCCCTCGGGGGCAGTGCCGGCCTTCTTGCGCTGTCCAGTGCTCTGAGTGGGCAGTC
TCACTTGGCAATAAAAGATGACAAGAAGCACCACGATGCAGAGCACCACAGAGACAGAGAGCCGGGCACA
AGTAATTCCCTCCTGGTCCCAGACAGTCTAAGAGGCACAGATAAACGCAGAAATGGACCTGAATTTTCCA
ATGACATCAAGAAAAGGAAGGTGGATGATAAGGACTCCAGCCACTATGACAGTGATGGTGACAAAAGCGA
TGACAACTTAGTTGTGGATGTGTCTAATGAGGACCCTTCTTCTCCGCGAGCAAGCCCTGCCCACTCGCCC
CGGGAAAATGGAATCGACAAAAATCGCCTGCTAAAGAAGGATGCTTCTAGCAGTCCAGCTTCCACGGCCT
CCTCGGCAAGTTCCACTTCTTTGAAATCCAAAGAAATGAGCTTGCATGAAAAAGCCAGCACGCCTGTTCT
GAAATCCAGCACACCAACGCCTCGGAGCGACATGCCAACGCCGGGCACCAGCGCCACTCCAGGCCTCCGT
CCAGGTCTCGGCAAGCCTCCAGCCATAGACCCCCTCGTTAACCAAGCGGCAGCTGGCTTGAGGACACCCC
TGGCAGTGCCCGGCCCATATCCTGCTCCTTTTGGGATGGTCCCCCACGCTGGCATGAACGGCGAGCTGAC
CAGCCCAGGCGCTGCCTACGCCAGTTTACACAACATGTCGCCCCAGATGAGCGCCGCAGCCGCCGCGGCC
GCCGTGGTGGCCTACGGGCGCTCCCCCATGGTGGGGTTTGATCCTCCCCCTCACATGAGAGTACCTACCA
TTCCTCCAAACCTGGCAGGAATCCCTGGGGGGAAACCTGCATACTCCTTCCACGTTACTGCAGACGGTCA
GATGCAGCCTGTCCCTTTTCCCCCCGACGCCCTCATCGGACCCGGAATCCCCCGGCATGCTCGCCAGATC
AACACCCTCAACCACGGGGAGGTGGTGTGCGCTGTGACCATCAGCAACCCCACGAGACACGTGTACACAG
GCGGGAAGGGCTGCGTCAAGGTCTGGGACATCAGCCACCCTGGCAATAAGAGCCCTGTCTCCCAGCTCGA
CTGTCTGAACAGAGACAATTATATCCGTTCCTGTAAATTGCTACCCGATGGCTGCACTCTCATAGTGGGA
GGGGAAGCCAGTACTTTGTCCATTTGGGACCTGGCGGCTCCAACCCCGCGCATCAAGGCGGAGCTGACGT
CCTCGGCCCCCGCCTGCTACGCCCTGGCCATCAGCCCCGATTCCAAGGTCTGCTTCTCATGCTGCAGCGA
CGGCAACATCGCTGTGTGGGATCTGCACAACCAGACACTAGTGAGGCAATTCCAGGGCCACACAGACGGA
GCCAGCTGTATTGACATTTCTAATGATGGCACCAAGCTCTGGACGGGTGGTTTGGACAACACAGTCAGGT
CCTGGGACCTGCGCGAGGGGCGGCAGCTGCAGCAGCACGACTTCACCTCCCAGATCTTCTCCCTGGGGTA
CTGCCCCACCGGGGAGTGGCTGGCAGTGGGCATGGAGAGCAGCAATGTGGAGGTGCTGCACGTGAACAAG
CCTGACAAGTACCAGCTGCACCTGCATGAGAGCTGCGTGCTGTCCCTGAAATTTGCTTACTGTGGTAAAT
GGTTTGTGAGTACTGGAAAAGATAACCTCCTCAATGCTTGGCGGACCCCCTATGGAGCCAGCATATTCCA
GTCCAAAGAGTCCTCGTCAGTGCTTAGCTGTGACATCTCTGTGGATGATAAGTACATAGTCACTGGCTCG
GGGGACAAGAAGGCTACAGTCTATGAAGTCATCTACTGCCCAACTTTCTTGTACAAAGTGGTTGATATCG
GTAAGCCTATCCCTAACCCTCTCCTCGGTCTCGATTCTACGTAGTAATGAACTAGTCCGTAACTTGAAAG
TATTTCGATTTCTTGGCTTTATATATCTTGTGGAAAGGACGAGCATCAGATGATGCAAGGCGTTCG
