>Addgene plasmid #144428 | TFORF2952 | depositor partial sequence | sequence record 285400 | Barcode
GCATCAGATGATGCAAGGCGTTCG
